>Addgene plasmid #143209 | TFORF0353 | addgene full sequence | sequence record 397221 | Addgene NGS Result
TTAATGTAGTCTTATGCAATACTCTTGTAGTCTTGCAACATGGTAACGATGAGTTAGCAACATGCCTTAC
AAGGAGAGAAAAAGCACCGTGCATGCCGATTGGTGGAAGTAAGGTGGTACGATCGTGCCTTATTAGGAAG
GCAACAGACGGGTCTGACATGGATTGGACGAACCACTGAATTGCCGCATTGCAGAGATATTGTATTTAAG
TGCCTAGCTCGATACATAAACGGGTCTCTCTGGTTAGACCAGATCTGAGCCTGGGAGCTCTCTGGCTAAC
TAGGGAACCCACTGCTTAAGCCTCAATAAAGCTTGCCTTGAGTGCTTCAAGTAGTGTGTGCCCGTCTGTT
GTGTGACTCTGGTAACTAGAGATCCCTCAGACCCTTTTAGTCAGTGTGGAAAATCTCTAGCAGTGGCGCC
CGAACAGGGACTTGAAAGCGAAAGGGAAACCAGAGGAGCTCTCTCGACGCAGGACTCGGCTTGCTGAAGC
GCGCACGGCAAGAGGCGAGGGGCGGCGACTGGTGAGTACGCCAAAAATTTTGACTAGCGGAGGCTAGAAG
GAGAGAGATGGGTGCGAGAGCGTCAGTATTAAGCGGGGGAGAATTAGATCGCGATGGGAAAAAATTCGGT
TAAGGCCAGGGGGAAAGAAAAAATATAAATTAAAACATATAGTATGGGCAAGCAGGGAGCTAGAACGATT
CGCAGTTAATCCTGGCCTGTTAGAAACATCAGAAGGCTGTAGACAAATACTGGGACAGCTACAACCATCC
CTTCAGACAGGATCAGAAGAACTTAGATCATTATATAATACAGTAGCAACCCTCTATTGTGTGCATCAAA
GGATAGAGATAAAAGACACCAAGGAAGCTTTAGACAAGATAGAGGAAGAGCAAAACAAAAGTAAGACCAC
CGCACAGCAAGCGGCCGCTGATCTTCAGACCTGGAGGAGGAGATATGAGGGACAATTGGAGAAGTGAATT
ATATAAATATAAAGTAGTAAAAATTGAACCATTAGGAGTAGCACCCACCAAGGCAAAGAGAAGAGTGGTG
CAGAGAGAAAAAAGAGCAGTGGGAATAGGAGCTTTGTTCCTTGGGTTCTTGGGAGCAGCAGGAAGCACTA
TGGGCGCAGCGTCAATGACGCTGACGGTACAGGCCAGACAATTATTGTCTGGTATAGTGCAGCAGCAGAA
CAATTTGCTGAGGGCTATTGAGGCGCAACAGCATCTGTTGCAACTCACAGTCTGGGGCATCAAGCAGCTC
CAGGCAAGAATCCTGGCTGTGGAAAGATACCTAAAGGATCAACAGCTCCTGGGGATTTGGGGTTGCTCTG
GAAAACTCATTTGCACCACTGCTGTGCCTTGGAATGCTAGTTGGAGTAATAAATCTCTGGAACAGATTTG
GAATCACACGACCTGGATGGAGTGGGACAGAGAAATTAACAATTACACAAGCTTAATACACTCCTTAATT
GAAGAATCGCAAAACCAGCAAGAAAAGAATGAACAAGAATTATTGGAATTAGATAAATGGGCAAGTTTGT
GGAATTGGTTTAACATAACAAATTGGCTGTGGTATATAAAATTATTCATAATGATAGTAGGAGGCTTGGT
AGGTTTAAGAATAGTTTTTGCTGTACTTTCTATAGTGAATAGAGTTAGGCAGGGATATTCACCATTATCG
TTTCAGACCCACCTCCCAACCCCGAGGGGACCCATGCATTGCATCTCAATTAGTCAGCAACCAGGTGTGG
AAAGTCCCCAGGCTCCCCAGCAGGCAGAAGTATGCAAAGCATGCGTCTCAATTAGTCAGCAACCATAGTC
CCGCCCCTAACTCCGCCCATCCCGCCCCTAACTCCGCCCAGTTCCGCCCATTCTCCGCCCCATGGCTGAC
TAATTTTTTTTATTTATGCAGAGGCCGAGGCCGCCTCGGCCTCTGAGCTATTCCAGAAGTAGTGAGGAGG
CTTTTTTGGAGGCCTAGGCTTTTGCAAAAAGCTTTCTAGAGGTACCACCGGAGCTTACCATGACCGAGTA
CAAGCCCACGGTGCGCCTCGCCACCCGCGACGACGTCCCCAGGGCCGTACGCACCCTCGCCGCCGCGTTC
GCCGACTACCCCGCCACGCGCCACACCGTCGATCCGGACCGCCACATCGAGCGGGTCACCGAGCTGCAAG
AACTCTTCCTCACGCGCGTCGGGCTCGACATCGGCAAGGTGTGGGTCGCGGACGACGGCGCCGCCGTGGC
GGTCTGGACCACGCCGGAGAGCGTCGAAGCGGGGGCGGTGTTCGCCGAGATCGGCCCGCGCATGGCCGAG
TTGAGCGGTTCCCGGCTGGCCGCGCAGCAACAGATGGAAGGCCTCCTGGCGCCGCACCGGCCCAAGGAGC
CCGCGTGGTTCCTGGCCACCGTCGGCGTCTCGCCCGACCACCAGGGCAAGGGTCTGGGCAGCGCCGTCGT
GCTCCCCGGAGTGGAGGCGGCCGAGCGCGCCGGGGTGCCCGCCTTCCTGGAGACCTCCGCGCCCCGCAAC
CTCCCCTTCTACGAGCGGCTCGGCTTCACCGTCACCGCCGACGTCGAGGTGCCCGAAGGACCGCGCACCT
GGTGCATGACCCGCAAGCCCGGTGCCAGTTAACGAATTCTAGATCTTGAGACAAATGGCAGTATTCATCC
ACAATTTTAAAAGAAAAGGGGGGATTGGGGGGTACAGTGCAGGGGAAAGAATAGTAGACATAATAGCAAC
AGACATACAAACTAAAGAATTACAAAAACAAATTACAAAAATTCAAAATTTTCGGGTTTATTACAGGGAC
AGCAGAGATCCACTTTGGCGCCGGCTCGAGGCCTGCAGGTGCAAAGATGGATAAAGTTTTAAACAGAGAG
GAATCTTTGCAGCTAATGGACCTTCTAGGTCTTGAAAGGAGTGGGAATTGGCTCCGGTGCCCGTCAGTGG
GCAGAGCGCACATCGCCCACAGTCCCCGAGAAGTTGGGGGGAGGGGTCGGCAATTGAACCGGTGCCTAGA
GAAGGTGGCGCGGGGTAAACTGGGAAAGTGATGTCGTGTACTGGCTCCGCCTTTTTCCCGAGGGTGGGGG
AGAACCGTATATAAGTGCAGTAGTCGCCGTGAACGTTCTTTTTCGCAACGGGTTTGCCGCCAGAACACAG
GTAAGTGCCGTGTGTGGTTCCCGCGGGCCTGGCCTCTTTACGGGTTATGGCCCTTGCGTGCCTTGAATTA
CTTCCACCTGGCTGCAGTACGTGATTCTTGATCCCGAGCTTCGGGTTGGAAGTGGGTGGGAGAGTTCGAG
GCCTTGCGCTTAAGGAGCCCCTTCGCCTCGTGCTTGAGTTGAGGCCTGGCCTGGGCGCTGGGGCCGCCGC
GTGCGAATCTGGTGGCACCTTCGCGCCTGTCTCGCTGCTTTCGATAAGTCTCTAGCCATTTAAAATTTTT
GATGACCTGCTGCGACGCTTTTTTTCTGGCAAGATAGTCTTGTAAATGCGGGCCAAGATCTGCACACTGG
TATTTCGGTTTTTGGGGCCGCGGGCGGCGACGGGGCCCGTGCGTCCCAGCGCACATGTTCGGCGAGGCGG
GGCCTGCGAGCGCGGCCACCGAGAATCGGACGGGGGTAGTCTCAAGCTGGCCGGCCTGCTCTGGTGCCTG
GCCTCGCGCCGCCGTGTATCGCCCCGCCCTGGGCGGCAAGGCTGGCCCGGTCGGCACCAGTTGCGTGAGC
GGAAAGATGGCCGCTTCCCGGCCCTGCTGCAGGGAGCTCAAAATGGAGGACGCGGCGCTCGGGAGAGCGG
GCGGGTGAGTCACCCACACAAAGGAAAAGGGCCTTTCCGTCCTCAGCCGTCGCTTCATGTGACTCCACGG
AGTACCGGGCGCCGTCCAGGCACCTCGATTAGTTCTCGAGCTTTTGGAGTACGTCGTCTTTAGGTTGGGG
GGAGGGGTTTTATGCGATGGAGTTTCCCCACACTGAGTGGGTGGAGACTGAAGTTAGGCCAGCTTGGCAC
TTGATGTAATTCTCCTTGGAATTTGCCCTTTTTGAGTTTGGATCTTGGTTCATTCTCAAGCCTCAGACAG
TGGTTCAAAGTTTTTTTCTTCCATTTCAGGTGTCGTGAGGCTAGCACCGCCACCATGAACAAGGTAGATC
AGAAGTTCCAGGGGTCAGTATCATTTAAAGATGTGACTGTGGGCTTCACCCAGGAGGAGTGGCAGCACCT
GGACCCTAGTCAGAGGGCTCTGTATAGAGATGTGATGCTGGAGAACTACAGCAACCTTGTCTCAGTGGGG
TATTGTGCTCACAAACCAGAGGTGATCTTCAGGCTGGAACAAGGAGAAGAACCATGGAGACTGGAGGAAG
AATTCCCAAGCCAGAGCTTTCCAGAAGTCTGGACAGCTGATCACCTGAAAGAGAGGAGCCAAGAAAATCA
ATCTAAACATTTGTGGGAAGTTGTATTCATCAATAATGAAATGCTGACTAAGGAACAAGGTAATGTAATA
GGAATACCATTTAACATGGACGTAAGTTCTTTTCCTTCCAGAAAAATGTTCTGTCAGTATGACTCACGTG
GAATGAGTTTCAACACTGTTTCAGAATTGGTTATCAGTAAGATAAACTATTTAGGAAAAAAGTCTGACGA
ATTTAATGCATGTGGGAAATTGTTACTCAATATTAAGCATGATGAAACTCATACTCGAGAGAAAAATGAA
GTTTTGAAAAATAGGAACACTCTGAGTCATCGTGAGAACACTTTGCAGCATGAGAAGATTCAAACTTTAG
ACCACAATTTTGAATACAGTATATGTCAGGAAACCCTCCTTGAAAAGGCAGTATTCAATACACGGAAGAG
AGAGAATGCAGAAGAGAATAACTGTGACTATAATGAATTTGGGAGAACTTTCTGTGATAGTTCATCCCTC
TTGTTCCATCAGATACCTCCATCAAAGGACAGTCACTATGAATTTAGTGATTGTGAGAAGTTCTTATGTG
TGAAGTCCACCCTTTCTAAACATGATGGGGTACCTGTGAAACACTATGATTGTGGTGAAAGTGGGAATAA
TTTCAGGAGGAAATTGTGTCTGTCACAGCTTCAGAAAGGTGATAAAGGAGAGAAACACTTTGAATGTAAT
GAATGTGGGAAAGCTTTCTGGGAGAAGTCACATCTCACTCGACATCAGAGGGTGCACACAGGAGAGAAAC
ACTTTCAATGTAATCAATGTGGAAAAACTTTCTGGGAGAAGTCAAACCTCACTAAACATCAGAGATCACA
CACAGGGGAGAAACCTTTTGAATGCAATGAATGTGGGAAAGCCTTTAGCCATAAGTCAGCCCTCACATTA
CACCAGAGAACACATACAGGGGAGAAACCCTATCAGTGTAATGCATGTGGGAAAACTTTTTACCAGAAAT
CTGACCTCACTAAACATCAGAGAACACACACAGGGCAGAAACCCTATGAATGTTATGAATGTGGAAAATC
CTTCTGTATGAATTCACACCTTACAGTACACCAGAGAACTCACACAGGTGAGAAACCTTTTGAATGTCTT
GAGTGTGGGAAATCCTTTTGTCAAAAGTCACATCTTACACAGCATCAGAGAACTCACATAGGAGATAAAC
CTTATGAATGTAATGCATGTGGGAAAACTTTCTACCACAAGTCAGTACTCACCAGGCATCAGATAATTCA
TACAGGGTTGAAACCTTATGAATGTTATGAATGTGGGAAAACCTTCTGCTTGAAGTCAGACCTCACAATA
CATCAGAGAACGCACACAGGGGAGAAACCCTTTGCATGTCCTGAATGTGGGAAATTCTTTAGCCATAAGT
CAACCCTCTCTCAACATTATAGAACACACACGGGGGAGAAACCCTATGAATGTCATGAATGTGGAAAAAT
CTTTTACAATAAATCATACCTAACAAAACATAATAGAACACATACAGGGGAGAAACCCTATGAATGTAAT
GAATGTGGAAAAACCTTCTGCCAGAAGTCACAACTCACTCAGCATCAGAGAATTCACATAGGGGAGAAAC
CCTATGAATGTAATGAGTGTGGAAAAGCTTTCTGCCATAAGTCAGCTCTAATTGTACATCAGAGAACCCA
TACACAAGAAAAGCCTTATAAATGTAACGAATGTGGAAAATCTTTCTGTGTGAAGTCAGGACTTATTTTA
CATGAGAGAAAGCACACGGGGGAGAAACCCTATGAATGCAATGAATGTGGGAAATCCTTCAGTCACAAAT
CATCACTCACAGTACATCACAGGGCTCACACAGGAGAGAAATCTTGTCAGTGTAATGAATGTGGAAAAAT
CTTTTACCGTAAATCAGACCTTGCTAAACATCAGAGATCACATACAGGGGAAAAGCCCTATGAATGTAAC
ACATGCAGGAAAACCTTCTCTCAAAAGTCAAATCTCATTGTACATCAGAGAACACACATAGGAGAAAAAC
CTTATGAATAGTAATGAACTAGTCCGTAACTTGAAAGTATTTCGATTTCTTGGCTTTATATATCTTGTGG
AAAGGACGAGTTCTGGTTTGGCGTGAGAACAGCACGCGTTAAGTCGACAATCAACCTCTGGATTACAAAA
TTTGTGAAAGATTGACTGGTATTCTTAACTATGTTGCTCCTTTTACGCTATGTGGATACGCTGCTTTAAT
GCCTTTGTATCATGCTATTGCTTCCCGTATGGCTTTCATTTTCTCCTCCTTGTATAAATCCTGGTTGCTG
TCTCTTTATGAGGAGTTGTGGCCCGTTGTCAGGCAACGTGGCGTGGTGTGCACTGTGTTTGCTGACGCAA
CCCCCACTGGTTGGGGCATTGCCACCACCTGTCAGCTCCTTTCCGGGACTTTCGCTTTCCCCCTCCCTAT
TGCCACGGCGGAACTCATCGCCGCCTGCCTTGCCCGCTGCTGGACAGGGGCTCGGCTGTTGGGCACTGAC
AATTCCGTGGTGTTGTCGGGGAAATCATCGTCCTTTCCTTGGCTGCTCGCCTGTGTTGCCACCTGGATTC
TGCGCGGGACGTCCTTCTGCTACGTCCCTTCGGCCCTCAATCCAGCGGACCTTCCTTCCCGCGGCCTGCT
GCCGGCTCTGCGGCCTCTTCCGCGTCTTCGCCTTCGCCCTCAGACGAGTCGGATCTCCCTTTGGGCCGCC
TCCCCGCGTCGACTTTAAGACCAATGACTTACAAGGCAGCTGTAGATCTTAGCCACTTTTTAAAAGAAAA
GGGGGGACTGGAAGGGCTAATTCACTCCCAACGAAGACAAGATCTGCTTTTTGCTTGTACTGGGTCTCTC
TGGTTAGACCAGATCTGAGCCTGGGAGCTCTCTGGCTAACTAGGGAACCCACTGCTTAAGCCTCAATAAA
GCTTGCCTTGAGTGCTTCAAGTAGTGTGTGCCCGTCTGTTGTGTGACTCTGGTAACTAGAGATCCCTCAG
ACCCTTTTAGTCAGTGTGGAAAATCTCTAGCAGTACGTATAGTAGTTCATGTCATCTTATTATTCAGTAT
TTATAACTTGCAAAGAAATGAATATCAGAGAGTGAGAGGAACTTGTTTATTGCAGCTTATAATGGTTACA
AATAAAGCAATAGCATCACAAATTTCACAAATAAAGCATTTTTTTCACTGCATTCTAGTTGTGGTTTGTC
CAAACTCATCAATGTATCTTATCATGTCTGGCTCTAGCTATCCCGCCCCTAACTCCGCCCATCCCGCCCC
TAACTCCGCCCAGTTCCGCCCATTCTCCGCCCCATGGCTGACTAATTTTTTTTATTTATGCAGAGGCCGA
GGCCGCCTCGGCCTCTGAGCTATTCCAGAAGTAGTGAGGAGGCTTTTTTGGAGGCCTAGGGACGTACCCA
ATTCGCCCTATAGTGAGTCGTATTACGCGCGCTCACTGGCCGTCGTTTTACAACGTCGTGACTGGGAAAA
CCCTGGCGTTACCCAACTTAATCGCCTTGCAGCACATCCCCCTTTCGCCAGCTGGCGTAATAGCGAAGAG
GCCCGCACCGATCGCCCTTCCCAACAGTTGCGCAGCCTGAATGGCGAATGGG
[124 nt withheld, positions 8033-8156]
C
[91 nt withheld, positions 8158-8248]
A
[49 nt withheld, positions 8250-8298]
CCTTTGACGTTGGAGTCCACGTTCTTT
[37 nt withheld, positions 8326-8362]
ACCCTATCTCGGTCTATTCTTTTGATTTATAAGGGATTTTGCCGATTTCGGCCTATTGGTTAAAAAATGA
GCTGATTTAACAAAAATTTAACGCGAATTTTAACAAAATATTAACGCTTACAATTTAGGTGGCACTTTTC
GGGGAAATGTGCGCGGAACCCCTATTTGTTTATTTTTCTAAATACATTCAAATATGTATCCGCTCATGAG
ACAATAACCCTGATAAATGCTTCAATAATATTGAAAAAGGAAGAGTATGAGTATTCAACATTTCCGTGTC
GCCCTTATTCCCTTTTTTGCGGCATTTTGCCTTCCTGTTTTTGCTCACCCAGAAACGCTGGTGAAAGTAA
AAGATGCTGAAGATCAGTTGGGTGCACGAGTGGGTTACATCGAACTGGATCTCAACAGCGGTAAGATCCT
TGAGAGTTTTCGCCCCGAAGAACGTTTTCCAATGATGAGCACTTTTAAAGTTCTGCTATGTGGCGCGGTA
TTATCCCGTATTGACGCCGGGCAAGAGCAACTCGGTCGCCGCATACACTATTCTCAGAATGACTTGGTTG
AGTACTCACCAGTCACAGAAAAGCATCTTACGGATGGCATGACAGTAAGAGAATTATGCAGTGCTGCCAT
AACCATGAGTGATAACACTGCGGCCAACTTACTTCTGACAACGATCGGAGGACCGAAGGAGCTAACCGCT
TTTTTGCACAACATGGGGGATCATGTAACTCGCCTTGATCGTTGGGAACCGGAGCTGAATGAAGCCATAC
CAAACGACGAGCGTGACACCACGATGCCTGTAGCAATGGCAACAACGTTGCGCAAACTATTAACTGGCGA
ACTACTTACTCTAGCTTCCCGGCAACAATTAATAGACTGGATGGAGGCGGATAAAGTTGCAGGACCACTT
CTGCGCTCGGCCCTTCCGGCTGGCTGGTTTATTGCTGATAAATCTGGAGCCGGTGAGCGTGGGTCTCGCG
GTATCATTGCAGCACTGGGGCCAGATGGTAAGCCCTCCCGTATCGTAGTTATCTACACGACGGGGAGTCA
GGCAACTATGGATGAACGAAATAGACAGATCGCTGAGATAGGTGCCTCACTGATTAAGCATTGGTAACTG
TCAGACCAAGTTTACTCATATATACTTTAGATTGATTTAAAACTTCATTTTTAATTTAAAAGGATCTAGG
TGAAGATCCTTTTTGATAATCTCATGACCAAAATCCCTTAACGTGAGTTTTCGTTCCACTGAGCGTCAGA
CCCCGTAGAAAAGATCAAAGGATCTTCTTGAGATCCTTTTTTTCTGCGCGTAATCTGCTGCTTGCAAACA
AAAAAACCACCGCTACCAGCGGTGGTTTGTTTGCCGGATCAAGAGCTACCAACTCTTTTTCCGAAGGTAA
CTGGCTTCAGCAGAGCGCAGATACCAAATACTGTTCTTCTAGTGTAGCCGTAGTTAGGCCACCACTTCAA
GAACTCTGTAGCACCGCCTACATACCTCGCTCTGCTAATCCTGTTACCAGTGGCTGCTGCCAGTGGCGAT
AAGTCGTGTCTTACCGGGTTGGACTCAAGACGATAGTTACCGGATAAGGCGCAGCGGTCGGGCTGAACGG
GGGGTTCGTGCACACAGCCCAGCTTGGAGCGAACGACCTACACCGAACTGAGATACCTACAGCGTGAGCT
ATGAGAAAGCGCCACGCTTCCCGAAGGGAGAAAGGCGGACAGGTATCCGGTAAGCGGCAGGGTCGGAACA
GGAGAGCGCACGAGGGAGCTTCCAGGGGGAAACGCCTGGTATCTTTATAGTCCTGTCGGGTTTCGCCACC
TCTGACTTGAGCGTCGATTTTTGTGATGCTCGTCAGGGGGGCGGAGCCTATGGAAAAACGCCAGCAACGC
GGCCTTTTTACGGTTCCTGGCCTTTTGCTGGCCTTTTGCTCACATGTTCTTTCCTGCGTTATCCCCTGAT
TCTGTGGATAACCGTATTACCGCCTTTGAGTGAGCTGATACCGCTCGCCGCAGCCGAACGACCGAGCGCA
GCGAGTCAGTGAGCGAGGAAGCGGAAGAGCGCCCAATACGCAAACCGCCTCTCCCCGCGCGTTGGCCGAT
TCATTAATGCAGCTGGCACGACAGGTTTCCCGACTGGAAAGCGGGCAGTGAGCGCAACGCAATTAATGTG
AGTTAGCTCACTCATTAGGCACCCCAGGCTTTACACTTTATGCTTCCGGCTCGTATGTTGTGTGGAATTG
TGAGCGGATAACAATTTCACACAGGAAACAGCTATGACCATGATTACGCCAAGCGCGCAATTAACCCTCA
CTAAAGGGAACAAAAGCTGGAGCTGCAAGC
Features (pLannotate 1.2.2; 31 found; start..end, strand, type, name):
      5..231     +  promoter       RSV promoter: Rous sarcoma virus enhancer/promoter
    232..412     +  LTR            5' LTR (truncated): truncated 5' long terminal repeat (LTR) from HIV-1
    459..584     +  misc_feature   HIV-1 Ψ: packaging signal of human immunodeficiency virus type 1
    568..931     +  CDS            HIV-1 gag (fragment): gag protein from human immunodeficiency virus 1; gag
   1077..1310    +  misc_feature   RRE: The Rev response element (RRE) of HIV-1 allows for Rev-dependent mRNA export from the nucleus to the cytoplasm.
   1687..1713    +  CDS            Rev (fragment): human immunodeficiency virus 1 (HIV-1) Rev protein; rev; enhances nuclear export of unspliced and incompletely spliced viral mRNAs
   1720..1743    +  promoter       SV40 promoter (fragment): SV40 early promoter
   1744..1815    +  promoter       SV40 promoter (fragment): SV40 enhancer and early promoter
   1839..1974    +  rep_origin     SV40 ori: SV40 origin of replication
   2020..2616    +  CDS            PuroR (fragment): puromycin N-acetyltransferase; pac from Streptomyces; confers resistance to puromycin
   2665..2782    +  misc_feature   cPPT/CTS: central polypurine tract and central termination sequence of HIV-1
   2847..2913    +  CDS            small t antigen (fragment): SV40 (simian virus 40) small t antigen
   2920..4098    +  promoter       EF-1α promoter: strong constitutive promoter for human elongation factor EF-1α
   4115..5092    +  CDS            ZNF33B (fragment): ZN33B_HUMAN - Also known as KOX2, ZNF11B. Experimental evidence at protein level: Swiss-Prot protein existence level 1. May be involved in transcriptional regulation. From Homo sapiens (Human).
   6464..6517    +  promoter       U6 promoter (fragment): RNA polymerase III promoter for human U6 snRNA
   6559..7147    +  misc_feature   WPRE: woodchuck hepatitis virus posttranscriptional regulatory element
   7198..7217    +  misc_feature   cPPT/CTS (fragment): central polypurine tract and central termination sequence of HIV-1
   7219..7452    +  LTR            3' LTR (ΔU3): self-inactivating 3' long terminal repeat (LTR) from HIV-1
   7530..7651    +  polyA_signal   SV40 poly(A) signal: SV40 polyadenylation signal
   7691..7826    +  rep_origin     SV40 ori: SV40 origin of replication
   7847..7865    -  promoter       T7 promoter: promoter for bacteriophage T7 RNA polymerase
   7873..8028    +  CDS            lacZα (fragment): LacZα fragment of β-galactosidase; lacZ fragment
   8033..8461    +  rep_origin     f1 ori (sequence partly withheld): f1 bacteriophage origin of replication; arrow indicates direction of (+) strand synthesis
   8514..8618    +  promoter       AmpR promoter: bla
   8619..9479    +  CDS            AmpR: β-lactamase; bla; confers resistance to ampicillin, carbenicillin, and related antibiotics
   9650..10238   +  rep_origin     ori: high-copy-number ColE1/pMB1/pBR322/pUC origin of replication
  10421..10513   +  CDS            lacI (fragment): lac repressor; lacI; The lac repressor binds to the lac operator to inhibit transcription in E. coli. This inhibition can be relieved by adding lactose or isopropyl-β-D-thiogalactopyranoside (IPTG).
  10526..10547   +  protein_bind   CAP binding site: CAP binding activates transcription in the presence of cAMP. E. coli catabolite activator protein
  10562..10592   +  promoter       lac promoter: promoter for the E. coli lac operon
  10596..10618   +  protein_bind   lac operator (fragment): The lac repressor binds to the lac operator to inhibit transcription in E. coli. This inhibition can be relieved by adding lactose or isopropyl-β-D-thiogalactopyranoside (IPTG). lac repressor encoded by lacI
  10661..10679   +  promoter       T3 promoter: promoter for bacteriophage T3 RNA polymerase
