[The description below was written by a language model from this plasmid's Addgene catalogue record and pLannotate feature annotations shown in this document.]
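Description:
TFORF0353 is a third-generation-style, self-inactivating lentiviral expression plasmid built on the pLX_TRC317 backbone for overexpressing the human zinc-finger protein ZNF33B (also known as KOX2 or ZNF11B) in mammalian cells. It belongs to a barcoded transcription factor ORF collection in which each clone carries a unique 24-bp barcode, so that the factor delivered to a cell can be identified by sequencing in pooled overexpression screens, such as those probing directed differentiation. In bacteria the plasmid is maintained through a high-copy ColE1/pUC-type origin and ampicillin resistance (AmpR). An f1 origin and remnants of a lac/T7/T3 cloning region are also present in the backbone. The depositor warns that recombination can occur, which is a common issue with LTR-containing plasmids.

The viral genome is transcribed from an RSV promoter fused to a truncated HIV-1 5' LTR and includes the Ψ packaging signal, a gag fragment, the RRE for Rev-dependent nuclear export, and a cPPT/CTS. It ends in a ΔU3 3' LTR followed by an SV40 polyadenylation signal. Within this unit, an SV40 promoter drives puromycin N-acetyltransferase for selection of transduced cells, and a downstream EF-1α promoter drives the synthesized ZNF33B ORF, with a WPRE placed after it to enhance transcript stability and expression. The automated annotation labels only the first part of the ORF as ZNF33B, leaving the stretch up to the WPRE largely unannotated, although the record gives an insert of about 2.4 kb. The barcode is not annotated either, so its exact position is not stated. The total length of about 10.7 kb agrees with the stated backbone plus insert.
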