Addgene plasmid #143209: TFORF0353
Purpose: Lentiviral vector for overexpressing transcription factor ORFs with unique 24-bp barcodes. Barcodes facilitate identification of transcription factors in pooled screens.
Depositing lab: Feng Zhang. Depositing organization: Broad Institute. Publication: A transcription factor atlas of directed differentiation. Joung J, Ma S, Tay T, Geiger-Schuller KR, Kirchgatterer PC, Verdine VK, Guo B, Arias-Garcia MA, Allen WE, Singh A, Kuksenko O, Abudayyeh OO, Gootenberg JS, Fu Z, Macrae RK, Buenrostro JD, Regev A, Zhang F. Cell. 2023 Jan 5;186(1):209-229.e26. doi: 10.1016/j.cell.2022.11.026. PubMed 36608654.
Backbone
  Vector backbone: pLX_TRC317
  Backbone manufacturer: Broad Institute Genetic Perturbation Platform
  Backbone size w/o insert (bp): 8264
  Vector type: Mammalian Expression, Lentiviral
  Selectable markers: Puromycin
Growth in bacteria
  Bacterial resistance: Ampicillin, 100 μg/mL
  Growth temperature: 37°C
  Growth strain: NEB Stable
  Copy number: High Copy
Gene/Insert
  Gene/Insert name: ZNF33B
  Species: H. sapiens (human)
  Insert size (bp): 2438
  Entrez Gene: ZNF33B (a.k.a. KOX2, KOX31, ZNF11B, FLJ23327, MGC129696)
  Promoter: EF1a
  Cloning method: Unknown
  Sequencing primers: 5′ GGGTGGAGACTGAAGTTAGGCCAG; 3′ CACATAGCGTAAAAGGAGCAACATAG
Terms and licenses: Academic/Nonprofit Terms; Industry Terms: Not Available to Industry
Depositor comments: NM_006955,ENST00000359467 . The transcription factor ORF portion of this plasmid was synthesized by Genewiz. Please test multiple small colonies in case of plasmid recombination. To make this collection available in a timely manner, a portion of this collection was not fully sequenced by Addgene. If an Addgene verified full plasmid sequence is not available, please contact us prior to placing an order to request the full sequence.
How to cite: TFORF0353 was a gift from Feng Zhang (Addgene plasmid # 143209 ; http://n2t.net/addgene:143209 ; RRID:Addgene_143209)
