>Addgene plasmid #143209 | TFORF0353 | depositor partial sequence | sequence record 281765 | Insert
ACCGCCACCATGAACAAGGTAGATCAGAAGTTCCAGGGGTCAGTATCATTTAAAGATGTGACTGTGGGCT
TCACCCAGGAGGAGTGGCAGCACCTGGACCCTAGTCAGAGGGCTCTGTATAGAGATGTGATGCTGGAGAA
CTACAGCAACCTTGTCTCAGTGGGGTATTGTGCTCACAAACCAGAGGTGATCTTCAGGCTGGAACAAGGA
GAAGAACCATGGAGACTGGAGGAAGAATTCCCAAGCCAGAGCTTTCCAGAAGTCTGGACAGCTGATCACC
TGAAAGAGAGGAGCCAAGAAAATCAATCTAAACATTTGTGGGAAGTTGTATTCATCAATAATGAAATGCT
GACTAAGGAACAAGGTAATGTAATAGGAATACCATTTAACATGGACGTAAGTTCTTTTCCTTCCAGAAAA
ATGTTCTGTCAGTATGACTCACGTGGAATGAGTTTCAACACTGTTTCAGAATTGGTTATCAGTAAGATAA
ACTATTTAGGAAAAAAGTCTGACGAATTTAATGCATGTGGGAAATTGTTACTCAATATTAAGCATGATGA
AACTCATACTCGAGAGAAAAATGAAGTTTTGAAAAATAGGAACACTCTGAGTCATCGTGAGAACACTTTG
CAGCATGAGAAGATTCAAACTTTAGACCACAATTTTGAATACAGTATATGTCAGGAAACCCTCCTTGAAA
AGGCAGTATTCAATACACGGAAGAGAGAGAATGCAGAAGAGAATAACTGTGACTATAATGAATTTGGGAG
AACTTTCTGTGATAGTTCATCCCTCTTGTTCCATCAGATACCTCCATCAAAGGACAGTCACTATGAATTT
AGTGATTGTGAGAAGTTCTTATGTGTGAAGTCCACCCTTTCTAAACATGATGGGGTACCTGTGAAACACT
ATGATTGTGGTGAAAGTGGGAATAATTTCAGGAGGAAATTGTGTCTGTCACAGCTTCAGAAAGGTGATAA
AGGAGAGAAACACTTTGAATGTAATGAATGTGGGAAAGCTTTCTGGGAGAAGTCACATCTCACTCGACAT
CAGAGGGTGCACACAGGAGAGAAACACTTTCAATGTAATCAATGTGGAAAAACTTTCTGGGAGAAGTCAA
ACCTCACTAAACATCAGAGATCACACACAGGGGAGAAACCTTTTGAATGCAATGAATGTGGGAAAGCCTT
TAGCCATAAGTCAGCCCTCACATTACACCAGAGAACACATACAGGGGAGAAACCCTATCAGTGTAATGCA
TGTGGGAAAACTTTTTACCAGAAATCTGACCTCACTAAACATCAGAGAACACACACAGGGCAGAAACCCT
ATGAATGTTATGAATGTGGAAAATCCTTCTGTATGAATTCACACCTTACAGTACACCAGAGAACTCACAC
AGGTGAGAAACCTTTTGAATGTCTTGAGTGTGGGAAATCCTTTTGTCAAAAGTCACATCTTACACAGCAT
CAGAGAACTCACATAGGAGATAAACCTTATGAATGTAATGCATGTGGGAAAACTTTCTACCACAAGTCAG
TACTCACCAGGCATCAGATAATTCATACAGGGTTGAAACCTTATGAATGTTATGAATGTGGGAAAACCTT
CTGCTTGAAGTCAGACCTCACAATACATCAGAGAACGCACACAGGGGAGAAACCCTTTGCATGTCCTGAA
TGTGGGAAATTCTTTAGCCATAAGTCAACCCTCTCTCAACATTATAGAACACACACGGGGGAGAAACCCT
ATGAATGTCATGAATGTGGAAAAATCTTTTACAATAAATCATACCTAACAAAACATAATAGAACACATAC
AGGGGAGAAACCCTATGAATGTAATGAATGTGGAAAAACCTTCTGCCAGAAGTCACAACTCACTCAGCAT
CAGAGAATTCACATAGGGGAGAAACCCTATGAATGTAATGAGTGTGGAAAAGCTTTCTGCCATAAGTCAG
CTCTAATTGTACATCAGAGAACCCATACACAAGAAAAGCCTTATAAATGTAACGAATGTGGAAAATCTTT
CTGTGTGAAGTCAGGACTTATTTTACATGAGAGAAAGCACACGGGGGAGAAACCCTATGAATGCAATGAA
TGTGGGAAATCCTTCAGTCACAAATCATCACTCACAGTACATCACAGGGCTCACACAGGAGAGAAATCTT
GTCAGTGTAATGAATGTGGAAAAATCTTTTACCGTAAATCAGACCTTGCTAAACATCAGAGATCACATAC
AGGGGAAAAGCCCTATGAATGTAACACATGCAGGAAAACCTTCTCTCAAAAGTCAAATCTCATTGTACAT
CAGAGAACACACATAGGAGAAAAACCTTATGAATAGTAATGAACTAGTCCGTAACTTGAAAGTATTTCGA
TTTCTTGGCTTTATATATCTTGTGGAAAGGACGAGTTCTGGTTTGGCGTGAGAACAGC
