>Addgene plasmid #143209 | TFORF0353 | depositor partial sequence | sequence record 281766 | Barcode
GTTCTGGTTTGGCGTGAGAACAGC
